>Addgene plasmid #246822 | pTwist_21tRNAs_split | addgene full sequence | sequence record 494985 | Addgene NGS Result
AAGCGGAAGAGCGCCCAATACGCAAACCGCCTCTCCCCGCGCGTTGGCCGATTCATTAATGCAGCCCGGG
AGATCTCGATCCCGCGAAAAATTCTAATACGACTCACTATAGCGGGAATAGCTCAGTTGGTAGAGCACGA
CCTTGCCAAGGTCGGGGTCGCGAGTTCGAGTCTCGTTTCCCGCTCCAGGGGCTATAGCTCAGCTGGGAGA
GCGCTTGCATGGCATGCAAGAGGTCAGCGGTTCGATCCCGCTTAGCTCCACCAGCGCCCGTAGCTCAGCT
GGATAGAGCGCTGCCCTCCGGAGGCAGAGGTCTCAGGTTCGAATCCTGTCGGGCGCGCCAGGCGCGTTAA
CAAAGCGGTTATGTAGCGGATTGCAAATCCGTCTAGTCCGGTTCGACTCCGGAACGCGCCTCCATGGGGT
ATCGCCAAGCGGTAAGGCACCGGATTCTGATTCCGGCATTCCGAGGTTCGAATCCTCGTACCCCAGCCAG
GGTCGGCATGGCATCTCCACCTCCTCGCGGTCCGACCTGGGCTACTTCGGTAGGCTAAGGGAGAAGAGAT
AACAGATACTTCGGTATCTGTTATCTGTTTTTTTTCAACAGATAGCCGCGTTCGCGCGGCTATCTGTTTT
TTTTAGGCTAGGTGGAGGCTCAGTGATGCCGTACTGGCTAAAACCTACGGCGGTGCTGCTCGCGCATTCG
ACATTCTAATACGACTCACTATAGCGAAGGTGGCGGAATTGGTAGACGCGCTAGCTTCAGGTGTTAGTGT
CCTTACGGACGTGGGGGTTCAAGTCCCCCCCCTCGCACCAAGGGGCGTAGTTCAATTGGTAGAGCACCGG
TCTCCAAAACCGGGTGTTGGGAGTTCGAGTCTCTCCGCCCCTGCCAGGTGGGGTTCCCGAGCGGCCAAAG
GGAGCAGACTGTAAATCTGCCGTCACAGACTTCGAAGGTTCGAATCCTTCCCCCACCACCAGGGTCGGCA
TGGCATCTCCACCTCCTCGCGGTCCGACCTGGGCTACTTCGGTAGGCTAAGGGAGAAGAGATAACAGATA
CTTCGGTATCTGTTATCTGTTTTTTTTCAACAGATAGCCGCGTTCGCGCGGCTATCTGTTTTTTTTAGGC
TAGGTGGAGGCTCAGTGATGAGATCGATAACGCGCCGGAAGAAAAAGCTCGTGGTATCACCATCAAATTC
TAATACGACTCACTATAGGAGCGGTAGTTCAGTCGGTTAGAATACCTGCCTGTCACGCAGGGGGTCGCGG
GTTCGAGTCCCGTCCGTTCCGCCACGCGGGGTGGAGCAGCCTGGTAGCTCGTCGGGCTCATAACCCGAAG
ATCGTCGGTTCAAATCCGGCCCCCGCAACCAGGTGGCTATAGCTCAGTTGGTAGAGCCCTGGATTGTGAT
TCCAGTTGTCGTGGGTTCGAATCCCATTAGCCACCCCAGGGTCGTTAGCTCAGTTGGTAGAGCAGTTGAC
TCTTAATCAATTGGTCGCAGGTTCGAATCCTGCACGACCCACCAGCGTCCGTAGCTCAGTTGGTTAGAGC
ACCACCTTGACATGGTGGGGGTCGGTGGTTCGAGTCCACTCGGACGCACCAGGGTCGGCATGGCATCTCC
ACCTCCTCGCGGTCCGACCTGGGCTACTTCGGTAGGCTAAGGGAGAAGAGATAACAGATACTTCGGTATC
TGTTATCTGTTTTTTTTCAACAGATAGCCGCGTTCGCGCGGCTATCTGTTTTTTTTAGGCTAGGTGGAGG
CTCAGTGATGACACTTCTCACGTTGAATACGACACCCCGACCCGTCACTACGCACAATTCTAATACGACT
CACTATAGGTGAGGTGTCCGAGTGGCTGAAGGAGCACGCCTGGAAAGTGTGTATACGGCAACGTATCGGG
GGTTCGAATCCCCCCCTCACCGCCAGGCTACGTAGCTCAGTTGGTTAGAGCACATCACTCATAATGATGG
GGTCACAGGTTCGAATCCCGTCGTAGCCACCAGCCCGGATAGCTCAGTCGGTAGAGCAGGGGATTGAAAA
TCCCCGTGTCCTTGGTTCGATTCCGAGTCCGGGCACCAGCTGATATGGCTCAGTTGGTAGAGCGCACCCT
TGGTAAGGGTGAGGTCCCCAGTTCGACTCTGGGTATCAGCACCAGGGTCGGCATGGCATCTCCACCTCCT
CGCGGTCCGACCTGGGCTACTTCGGTAGGCTAAGGGAGAAGAGATAACAGATACTTCGGTATCTGTTATC
TGTTTTTTTTCAACAGATAGCCGCGTTCGCGCGGCTATCTGTTTTTTTTAGGCTAGGTGGAGGCTCAGTG
ATGACGTAGACTGCCCGGGGCACGCCGACTATGTTAAAAACATGATCAAATTCTAATACGACTCACTATA
GGGCACGTAGCGCAGCCTGGTAGCGCACCGTCATGGGGTGTCGGGGGTCGGAGGTTCAAATCCTCTCGTG
CCGACCAAGGCTTGTAGCTCAGGTGGTTAGAGCGCACCCCTGATAAGGGTGAGGTCGGTGGTTCAAGTCC
ACTCAGGCCTACCAGTCCCCTTCGTCTAGAGGCCCAGGACACCGCCCTCTCACGGCGGTAACAGGGGTTC
GAATCCCCTAGGGGACGCCATCCTCTGTAGTTCAGTCGGTAGAACGGCGGACTGTTAATCCGTATGTCAC
TGGTTCGAGTCCAGTCAGAGGAGCCAGGGTCGGCATGGCATCTCCACCTCCTCGCGGTCCGACCTGGGCT
ACTTCGGTAGGCTAAGGGAGAAGAGATAACAGATACTTCGGTATCTGTTATCTGTTTTTTTTCAACAGAT
AGCCGCGTTCGCGCGGCTATCTGTTTTTTTTGCTGAAAGGAGGAACTATATCCGGATAACCTGGCAGGCT
AGGTGGAGGCTCAGTGATGATAAGTCTGCGATGGTGGATGCATGTGTCATGGTCATAGCTGTTTCCTGTG
TGAAATTGTTATCCGCTCAGAGGGCACAATCCTATTCCGCGCTATCCGACAATCTCCAAGACATTAGGTG
GAGTTCAGTTCGGCGTATGGCATATGTCGCTGGAAAGAACATGTGAGCAAAAGGCCAGCAAAAGGCCAGG
AACCGTAAAAAGGCCGCGTTGCTGGCGTTTTTCCATAGGCTCCGCCCCCCTGACGAGCATCACAAAAATC
GACGCTCAAGTCAGAGGTGGCGAAACCCGACAGGACTATAAAGATACCAGGCGTTTCCCCCTGGAAGCTC
CCTCGTGCGCTCTCCTGTTCCGACCCTGCCGCTTACCGGATACCTGTCCGCCTTTCTCCCTTCGGGAAGC
GTGGCGCTTTCTCATAGCTCACGCTGTAGGTATCTCAGTTCGGTGTAGGTCGTTCGCTCCAAGCTGGGCT
GTGTGCACGAACCCCCCGTTCAGCCCGACCGCTGCGCCTTATCCGGTAACTATCGTCTTGAGTCCAACCC
GGTAAGACACGACTTATCGCCACTGGCAGCAGCCACTGGTAACAGGATTAGCAGAGCGAGGTATGTAGGC
GGTGCTACAGAGTTCTTGAAGTGGTGGCCTAACTACGGCTACACTAGAAGAACAGTATTTGGTATCTGCG
CTCTGCTGAAGCCAGTTACCTTCGGAAAAAGAGTTGGTAGCTCTTGATCCGGCAAACAAACCACCGCTGG
TAGCGGTGGTTTTTTTGTTTGCAAGCAGCAGATTACGCGCAGAAAAAAAGGATCTCAAGAAGATCCTTTG
ATCTTTTCTACGGGGTCTGACGCTCTATTCAACAAAGCCGCCGTCCCGTCAAGTCAGCGTAAATGGGTAG
GGGGCTTCAAATCGTCCTCGTGATACCAATTCGGAGCCTGCTTTTTTGTACAAACTTGTTGATAATGGCA
ATTCAAGGATCTTCACCTAGATCCTTTTAAATTAAAAATGAAGTTTTAAATCAATCTAAAGTATATATGA
GTAAACTTGGTCTGACAGTTACCAATGCTTAATCAGTGAGGCACCTATCTCAGCGATCTGTCTATTTCGT
TCATCCATAGTTGCCTGACTCCCCGTCGTGTAGATAACTACGATACGGGAGGGCTTACCATCTGGCCCCA
GTGCTGCAATGATACCGCGAGAGCCACGCTCACCGGCTCCAGATTTATCAGCAATAAACCAGCCAGCCGG
AAGGGCCGAGCGCAGAAGTGGTCCTGCAACTTTATCCGCCTCCATCCAGTCTATTAATTGTTGCCGGGAA
GCTAGAGTAAGTAGTTCGCCAGTTAATAGTTTGCGCAACGTTGTTGCCATTGCTACAGGCATCGTGGTGT
CACGCTCGTCGTTTGGTATGGCTTCATTCAGCTCCGGTTCCCAACGATCAAGGCGAGTTACATGATCCCC
CATGTTGTGCAAAAAAGCGGTTAGCTCCTTCGGTCCTCCGATCGTTGTCAGAAGTAAGTTGGCCGCAGTG
TTATCACTCATGGTTATGGCAGCACTGCATAATTCTCTTACTGTCATGCCATCCGTAAGATGCTTTTCTG
TGACTGGTGAGTACTCAACCAAGTCATTCTGAGAATAGTGTATGCGGCGACCGAGTTGCTCTTGCCCGGC
GTCAATACGGGATAATACCGCGCCACATAGCAGAACTTTAAAAGTGCTCATCATTGGAAAACGTTCTTCG
GGGCGAAAACTCTCAAGGATCTTACCGCTGTTGAGATCCAGTTCGATGTAACCCACTCGTGCACCCAACT
GATCTTCAGCATCTTTTACTTTCACCAGCGTTTCTGGGTGAGCAAAAACAGGAAGGCAAAATGCCGCAAA
AAAGGGAATAAGGGCGACACGGAAATGTTGAATACTCATACTCTTCCTTTTTCAATATTATTGAAGCATT
TATCAGGGTTATTGTCTCATGAGCGGATACATATTTGAATGTATTTAGAAAAATAAACAAATAGGGGTTC
CGCGCACATTTCCCCGAAAAGTGCCAGATACCTGAAACAAAACCCATCGTACGGCCAAGGAAGTCTCCAA
TAACTGTGATCCACCACAAGCGCCAGGGTTTTCCCAGTCACGACGTTGTAAAACGACGGCCAGTCATGCA
TAATCCGCACGCATCTGGAATAAGGAAGTGCCATTCCGCCTGACCT
Features (pLannotate 1.2.2; 37 found; start..end, strand, type, name):
     11..65      +  CDS            lacI (fragment): lac repressor; lacI; The lac repressor binds to the lac operator to inhibit transcription in E. coli. This inhibition can be relieved by adding lactose or isopropyl-β-D-thiogalactopyranoside (IPTG).
     95..112     +  promoter       T7 promoter (fragment): promoter for bacteriophage T7 RNA polymerase
    111..183     +  ncRNA          tRNA: Accession: RF00005 - tRNA
    187..259     +  ncRNA          tRNA: Accession: RF00005 - tRNA
    263..336     +  ncRNA          tRNA: Accession: RF00005 - tRNA
    340..410     +  ncRNA          tRNA: Accession: RF00005 - tRNA
    414..485     +  ncRNA          tRNA: Accession: RF00005 - tRNA
    487..559     +  ncRNA          HDV ribozyme (fragment): Accession: RF00094 - Hepatitis delta virus ribozyme
    707..724     +  promoter       T7 promoter (fragment): promoter for bacteriophage T7 RNA polymerase
    723..806     +  ncRNA          tRNA: Accession: RF00005 - tRNA
    810..882     +  ncRNA          tRNA: Accession: RF00005 - tRNA
    887..971     +  tRNA           supF (fragment): E. coli amber-suppressor tyrosine tRNA
    969..1041    +  ncRNA          HDV ribozyme (fragment): Accession: RF00094 - Hepatitis delta virus ribozyme
   1191..1209    +  promoter       T7 promoter: promoter for bacteriophage T7 RNA polymerase
   1207..1280    +  ncRNA          tRNA: Accession: RF00005 - tRNA
   1284..1357    +  ncRNA          tRNA: Accession: RF00005 - tRNA
   1362..1434    +  ncRNA          tRNA: Accession: RF00005 - tRNA
   1438..1510    +  ncRNA          tRNA: Accession: RF00005 - tRNA
   1514..1587    +  ncRNA          tRNA: Accession: RF00005 - tRNA
   1589..1661    +  ncRNA          HDV ribozyme (fragment): Accession: RF00094 - Hepatitis delta virus ribozyme
   1811..1829    +  promoter       T7 promoter: promoter for bacteriophage T7 RNA polymerase
   1827..1911    +  ncRNA          tRNA: Accession: RF00005 - tRNA
   1915..1988    +  ncRNA          tRNA: Accession: RF00005 - tRNA
   1992..2064    +  ncRNA          tRNA: Accession: RF00005 - tRNA
   2068..2140    +  ncRNA          tRNA: Accession: RF00005 - tRNA
   2142..2214    +  ncRNA          HDV ribozyme (fragment): Accession: RF00094 - Hepatitis delta virus ribozyme
   2364..2382    +  promoter       T7 promoter: promoter for bacteriophage T7 RNA polymerase
   2380..2453    +  ncRNA          tRNA: Accession: RF00005 - tRNA
   2457..2530    +  ncRNA          tRNA: Accession: RF00005 - tRNA
   2534..2606    +  ncRNA          tRNA: Accession: RF00005 - tRNA
   2610..2682    +  ncRNA          tRNA: Accession: RF00005 - tRNA
   2684..2756    +  ncRNA          HDV ribozyme (fragment): Accession: RF00094 - Hepatitis delta virus ribozyme
   3110..3698    -  rep_origin     ori: high-copy-number ColE1/pMB1/pBR322/pUC origin of replication
   3815..3839    -  protein_bind   attB1: mutant version of attB; recombination site for the Gateway® BP reaction BP Clonase™
   3939..4799    -  CDS            AmpR: β-lactamase; bla; confers resistance to ampicillin, carbenicillin, and related antibiotics
   4800..4904    -  promoter       AmpR promoter: bla
   4991..5034    -  CDS            lacZα (fragment): LacZα fragment of β-galactosidase; lacZ fragment
