[The description below was written by a language model from this plasmid's Addgene catalogue record and pLannotate feature annotations shown in this document.]
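Description:
pTwist_21tRNAs_split is a 5,086 bp high-copy bacterial plasmid built on the commercial pTwist cloning backbone. It is propagated in E. coli through a ColE1/pUC-type origin and selected with ampicillin via the β-lactamase gene and its native promoter. The backbone also carries small leftover elements that appear to play no role in the design: short lacI and lacZα fragments and an attB1 Gateway site.

The payload is a set of E. coli tRNA arrays intended to supply the minimal 21-tRNA set needed for translation from a single template. The annotation shows the arrays "split" into five tandem transcription units on the same strand. Each opens with a T7 promoter that abuts the first tRNA, continues with several tRNA genes separated by only a few nucleotides, and closes with a hepatitis delta virus ribozyme. The units contain five, three, five, four and four tRNAs, giving 21 in total. One of these is labelled by the annotation software as a supF-like fragment, which most likely reflects its similarity to the tyrosine tRNA rather than a true amber suppressor. The individual tRNA identities are otherwise not given in the record.

In this arrangement T7 RNA polymerase would produce polycistronic tRNA precursors. Self-cleavage by the HDV ribozyme defines a precise 3′ end for the last tRNA in each array, while the remaining junctions must be resolved by separate processing that the record does not describe. According to the associated publication title, the construct is used for simultaneous in vitro expression of the minimal tRNA complement, as in reconstituted cell-free translation systems. The catalogue lists an insert size nearly equal to the backbone size, and the two together exceed the total length, so those figures should be treated cautiously.
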