Addgene plasmid #246822: pTwist_21tRNAs_split
Purpose: Plasmid for simultaneous expression of the minimum 21 tRNA set
Depositing lab: Norikazu Ichihashi. Depositing organization: The University of Tokyo. Publication: Simultaneous in vitro expression of minimal 21 transfer RNAs by tRNA array method. Miyachi R, Masuda K, Shimizu Y, Ichihashi N. Nat Commun. 2025 Aug 26;16(1):7418. doi: 10.1038/s41467-025-62588-y. PubMed 40858540.
Backbone
  Vector backbone: pTwist vector
  Backbone manufacturer: Twist bioscience
  Backbone size w/o insert (bp): 2959
  Total vector size (bp): 5086
  Vector type: Bacterial Expression
Growth in bacteria
  Bacterial resistance: Ampicillin, 100 μg/mL
  Growth temperature: 37°C
  Growth strain: DH5alpha
  Copy number: High Copy
Gene/Insert
  Gene/Insert name: E. coli tRNA arrays
  Species: E. coli
  Insert size (bp): 2958
Terms and licenses: Academic/Nonprofit Terms; Industry Terms: Not Available to Industry
How to cite: pTwist_21tRNAs_split was a gift from Norikazu Ichihashi (Addgene plasmid # 246822 ; http://n2t.net/addgene:246822 ; RRID:Addgene_246822)
